>Addgene plasmid #167210 | FASTHDR-tRNApromo-sgRNA-espCas91_1 | addgene full sequence | sequence record 341912 | Addegene Partial NGS Result
CCTTTTTGATAATCTCATGACCAAAATCCCTTAACGTGAGTTTTCGTTCCACTGAGCGTCAGACCCCGTA
GAAAAGATCAAAGGATCTTCTTGAGATCCTTTTTTTCTGCGCGTAATCTGCTGCTTGCAAACAAAAAAAC
CACCGCTACCAGCGGTGGTTTGTTTGCCGGATCAAGAGCTACCAACTCTTTTTCCGAAGGTAACTGGCTT
CAGCAGAGCGCAGATACCAAATACTGTTCTTCTAGTGTAGCCGTAGTTAGGCCACCACTTCAAGAACTCT
GTAGCACCGCCTACATACCTCGCTCTGCTAATCCTGTTACCAGTGGCTGCTGCCAGTGGCGATAAGTCGT
GTCTTACCGGGTTGGACTCAAGACGATAGTTACCGGATAAGGCGCAGCGGTCGGGCTGAACGGGGGGTTC
GTGCACACAGCCCAGCTTGGAGCGAACGACCTACACCGAACTGAGATACCTACAGCGTGAGCTATGAGAA
AGCGCCACGCTTCCCGAAGGGAGAAAGGCGGACAGGTATCCGGTAAGCGGCAGGGTCGGAACAGGAGAGC
GCACGAGGGAGCTTCCAGGGGGAAACGCCTGGTATCTTTATAGTCCTGTCGGGTTTCGCCACCTCTGACT
TGAGCGTCGATTTTTGTGATGCTCGTCAGGGGGGCGGAGCCTATGGAAAAACGCCAGCAACGCGGCCTTT
TTACGGTTCCTGGCCTTTTGCTGGCCTTTTGCTCACATGTGGTTCCATGGTGTAATGGTTAGCACTCTGG
ACTCTGAATCCAGCGATCCGAGTTCAAATCTCGGTGGAACCTGGGTCTTCGGCTTACTAAAAGCCAGATA
ACAGTATGCGTATTTGCGCGCTGATTTTTGCGGTATAAGAATATATACTGATATGTATACCCGAAGTATG
TCAAAAAGAGGTGTGCTATGAAGCAGCGTATTACAGTGACAGTTGACAGCGACAGCTATCAGTTGCTCAA
GGCATATATGATGTCAATATCTCCGGTCTGGTAAGCACAACCATGCAGAATGAAGCCCGTCGTCTGCGTG
CCGAACGCTGGAAAGCGGAAAATCAGGAAGGGATGGCTGAGGTCGCCCGGTTTATTGAAATGAACGGCTC
TTTTGCTGACGAGAACAGGGACTGGTGAAATGCAGTTTAAGGTTTACACCTATAAAAGAGAGAGCCGTTA
TCGTCTGTTTGTGGATGTACAGAGTGATATTATTGACACGCCCGGGCGACGGATGGTGATCCCCCTGGCC
AGTGCACGTCTGCTGTCAGATAAAGTCTCCCGTGAACTTTACCCGGTGGTGCATATCGGGGATGAAAGCT
GGCGCATGATGACCACCGATATGGCCAGTGTGCCGGTCTCCGTTATCGGGGAAGAAGTGGCTGATCTCAG
CCACCGCGAAAATGACATCAAAAACGCCATTAACCTGATGTTCTGGGGAATATAAATGTCAGGCTCCGTT
ATACACAGCCAGTCTGCAGGTCGACGAGAAGACCTGTTTTAGAGCTAGAAATAGCAAGTTAAAATAAGGC
TAGTCCGTTATCAACTTGAAAAAGTGGCACCGAGTCGGTGCTTTTTTGTTTTAGAGCTAGGATTAGCAAG
TTCGAGTAAGGCTCCTGAGTTTTTAGCGCGTGCGCCAATTCTGCAGACAAATGGCTCTAGAGGTACCCGT
TACATAACTTACGGTAAATGGCCCGCCTGGCTGACCGCCCAACGACCCCCGCCCATTGACGTCAATAGTA
ACGCCAATAGGGACTTTCCATTGACGTCAATGGGTGGAGTATTTACGGTAAACTGCCCACTTGGCAGTAC
ATCAAGTGTATCATATGCCAAGTACGCCCCCTATTGACGTCAATGACGGTAAATGGCCCGCCTGGCATTG
TGCCCAGTACATGACCTTATGGGACTTTCCTACTTGGCAGTACATCTACGTATTAGTCATCGCTATTACC
ATGGTCGAGGTGAGCCCCACGTTCTGCTTCACTCTCCCCATCTCCCCCCCCTCCCCACCCCCAATTTTGT
ATTTATTTATTTTTTAATTATTTTGTGCAGCGATGGGGGCGGGGGGGGGGGGGGGGCGCGCGCCAGGCGG
GGCGGGGCGGGGCGAGGGGCGGGGCGGGGCGAGGCGGAGAGGTGCGGCGGCAGCCAATCAGAGCGGCGCG
CTCCGAAAGTTTCCTTTTATGGCGAGGCGGCGGCGGCGGCGGCCCTATAAAAAGCGAAGCGCGCGGCGGG
CGGGAGTCGCTGCGCGCTGCCTTCGCCCCGTGCCCCGCTCCGCCGCCGCCTCGCGCCGCCCGCCCCGGCT
CTGACTGACCGCGTTACTCCCACAGGTGAGCGGGCGGGACGGCCCTTCTCCTCCGGGCTGTAATTAGCTG
AGCAAGAGGTAAGGGTTTAAGGGATGGTTGGTTGGTGGGGTATTAATGTTTAATTACCTGGAGCACCTGC
CTGAAATCACTTTTTTTCAGGTTGGACCGGTGCCACCATGGACTATAAGGACCACGACGGAGACTACAAG
GATCATGATATTGATTACAAAGACGATGACGATAAGATGGCCCCAAAGAAGAAGCGGAAGGTCGGTATCC
ACGGAGTCCCAGCAGCCGACAAGAAGTACAGCATCGGCCTGGACATCGGCACCAACTCTGTGGGCTGGGC
CGTGATCACCGACGAGTACAAGGTGCCCAGCAAGAAATTCAAGGTGCTGGGCAACACCGACCGGCACAGC
ATCAAGAAGAACCTGATCGGAGCCCTGCTGTTCGACAGCGGCGAAACAGCCGAGGCCACCCGGCTGAAGA
GAACCGCCAGAAGAAGATACACCAGACGGAAGAACCGGATCTGCTATCTGCAAGAGATCTTCAGCAACGA
GATGGCCAAGGTGGACGACAGCTTCTTCCACAGACTGGAAGAGTCCTTCCTGGTGGAAGAGGATAAGAAG
CACGAGCGGCACCCCATCTTCGGCAACATCGTGGACGAGGTGGCCTACCACGAGAAGTACCCCACCATCT
ACCACCTGAGAAAGAAACTGGTGGACAGCACCGACAAGGCCGACCTGCGGCTGATCTATCTGGCCCTGGC
CCACATGATCAAGTTCCGGGGCCACTTCCTGATCGAGGGCGACCTGAACCCCGACAACAGCGACGTGGAC
AAGCTGTTCATCCAGCTGGTGCAGACCTACAACCAGCTGTTCGAGGAAAACCCCATCAACGCCAGCGGCG
TGGACGCCAAGGCCATCCTGTCTGCCAGACTGAGCAAGAGCAGACGGCTGGAAAATCTGATCGCCCAGCT
GCCCGGCGAGAAGAAGAATGGCCTGTTCGGAAACCTGATTGCCCTGAGCCTGGGCCTGACCCCCAACTTC
AAGAGCAACTTCGACCTGGCCGAGGATGCCAAACTGCAGCTGAGCAAGGACACCTACGACGACGACCTGG
ACAACCTGCTGGCCCAGATCGGCGACCAGTACGCCGACCTGTTTCTGGCCGCCAAGAACCTGTCCGACGC
CATCCTGCTGAGCGACATCCTGAGAGTGAACACCGAGATCACCAAGGCCCCCCTGAGCGCCTCTATGATC
AAGAGATACGACGAGCACCACCAGGACCTGACCCTGCTGAAAGCTCTCGTGCGGCAGCAGCTGCCTGAGA
AGTACAAAGAGATTTTCTTCGACCAGAGCAAGAACGGCTACGCCGGCTACATTGACGGCGGAGCCAGCCA
GGAAGAGTTCTACAAGTTCATCAAGCCCATCCTGGAAAAGATGGACGGCACCGAGGAACTGCTCGTGAAG
CTGAACAGAGAGGACCTGCTGCGGAAGCAGCGGACCTTCGACAACGGCAGCATCCCCCACCAGATCCACC
TGGGAGAGCTGCACGCCATTCTGCGGCGGCAGGAAGATTTTTACCCATTCCTGAAGGACAACCGGGAAAA
GATCGAGAAGATCCTGACCTTCCGCATCCCCTACTACGTGGGCCCTCTGGCCAGGGGAAACAGCAGATTC
GCCTGGATGACCAGAAAGAGCGAGGAAACCATCACCCCCTGGAACTTCGAGGAAGTGGTGGACAAGGGCG
CTTCCGCCCAGAGCTTCATCGAGCGGATGACCAACTTCGATAAGAACCTGCCCAACGAGAAGGTGCTGCC
CAAGCACAGCCTGCTGTACGAGTACTTCACCGTGTATAACGAGCTGACCAAAGTGAAATACGTGACCGAG
GGAATGAGAAAGCCCGCCTTCCTGAGCGGCGAGCAGAAAAAGGCCATCGTGGACCTGCTGTTCAAGACCA
ACCGGAAAGTGACCGTGAAGCAGCTGAAAGAGGACTACTTCAAGAAAATCGAGTGCTTCGACTCCGTGGA
AATCTCCGGCGTGGAAGATCGGTTCAACGCCTCCCTGGGCACATACCACGATCTGCTGAAAATTATCAAG
GACAAGGACTTCCTGGACAATGAGGAAAACGAGGACATTCTGGAAGATATCGTGCTGACCCTGACACTGT
TTGAGGACAGAGAGATGATCGAGGAACGGCTGAAAACCTATGCCCACCTGTTCGACGACAAAGTGATGAA
GCAGCTGAAGCGGCGGAGATACACCGGCTGGGGCAGGCTGAGCCGGAAGCTGATCAACGGCATCCGGGAC
AAGCAGTCCGGCAAGACAATCCTGGATTTCCTGAAGTCCGACGGCTTCGCCAACAGAAACTTCATGCAGC
TGATCCACGACGACAGCCTGACCTTTAAAGAGGACATCCAGAAAGCCCAGGTGTCCGGCCAGGGCGATAG
CCTGCACGAGCACATTGCCAATCTGGCCGGCAGCCCCGCCATTAAGAAGGGCATCCTGCAGACAGTGAAG
GTGGTGGACGAGCTCGTGAAAGTGATGGGCCGGCACAAGCCCGAGAACATCGTGATCGAAATGGCCAGAG
AGAACCAGACCACCCAGAAGGGACAGAAGAACAGCCGCGAGAGAATGAAGCGGATCGAAGAGGGCATCAA
AGAGCTGGGCAGCCAGATCCTGAAAGAACACCCCGTGGAAAACACCCAGCTGCAGAACGAGAAGCTGTAC
CTGTACTACCTGCAGAATGGGCGGGATATGTACGTGGACCAGGAACTGGACATCAACCGGCTGTCCGACT
ACGATGTGGACCATATCGTGCCTCAGAGCTTTCTGGCCGACGACTCCATCGACAACAAGGTGCTGACCAG
AAGCGACAAGAACCGGGGCAAGAGCGACAACGTGCCCTCCGAAGAGGTCGTGAAGAAGATGAAGAACTAC
TGGCGGCAGCTGCTGAACGCCAAGCTGATTACCCAGAGAAAGTTCGACAATCTGACCAAGGCCGAGAGAG
GCGGCCTGAGCGAACTGGATAAGGCCGGCTTCATCAAGAGACAGCTGGTGGAAACCCGGCAGATCACAAA
GCACGTGGCACAGATCCTGGACTCCCGGATGAACACTAAGTACGACGAGAATGACAAGCTGATCCGGGAA
GTGAAAGTGATCACCCTGAAGTCCAAGCTGGTGTCCGATTTCCGGAAGGATTTCCAGTTTTACAAAGTGC
GCGAGATCAACAACTACCACCACGCCCACGACGCCTACCTGAACGCCGTCGTGGGAACCGCCCTGATCAA
AAAGTACCCTGCGCTGGAAAGCGAGTTCGTGTACGGCGACTACAAGGTGTACGACGTGCGGAAGATGATC
GCCAAGAGCGAGCAGGAAATCGGCAAGGCTACCGCCAAGTACTTCTTCTACAGCAACATCATGAACTTTT
TCAAGACCGAGATTACCCTGGCCAACGGCGAGATCCGGAAGGCGCCTCTGATCGAGACAAACGGCGAAAC
CGGGGAGATCGTGTGGGATAAGGGCCGGGATTTTGCCACCGTGCGGAAAGTGCTGAGCATGCCCCAAGTG
AATATCGTGAAAAAGACCGAGGTGCAGACAGGCGGCTTCAGCAAAGAGTCTATCCTGCCCAAGAGGAACA
GCGATAAGCTGATCGCCAGAAAGAAGGACTGGGACCCTAAGAAGTACGGCGGCTTCGACAGCCCCACCGT
GGCCTATTCTGTGCTGGTGGTGGCCAAAGTGGAAAAGGGCAAGTCCAAGAAACTGAAGAGTGTGAAAGAG
CTGCTGGGGATCACCATCATGGAAAGAAGCAGCTTCGAGAAGAATCCCATCGACTTTCTGGAAGCCAAGG
GCTACAAAGAAGTGAAAAAGGACCTGATCATCAAGCTGCCTAAGTACTCCCTGTTCGAGCTGGAAAACGG
CCGGAAGAGAATGCTGGCCTCTGCCGGCGAACTGCAGAAGGGAAACGAACTGGCCCTGCCCTCCAAATAT
GTGAACTTCCTGTACCTGGCCAGCCACTATGAGAAGCTGAAGGGCTCCCCCGAGGATAATGAGCAGAAAC
AGCTGTTTGTGGAACAGCACAAGCACTACCTGGACGAGATCATCGAGCAGATCAGCGAGTTCTCCAAGAG
AGTGATCCTGGCCGACGCTAATCTGGACAAAGTGCTGTCCGCCTACAACAAGCACCGGGATAAGCCCATC
AGAGAGCAGGCCGAGAATATCATCCACCTGTTTACCCTGACCAATCTGGGAGCCCCTGCCGCCTTCAAGT
ACTTTGACACCACCATCGACCGGAAGAGGTACACCAGCACCAAAGAGGTGCTGGACGCCACCCTGATCCA
CCAGAGCATCACCGGCCTGTACGAGACACGGATCGACCTGTCTCAGCTGGGAGGCGACAAAAGGCCGGCG
GCCACGAAAAAGGCCGGCCAGGCAAAAAAGAAAAAGTAAGAATTCCTAGAGCTCGCTGATCAGCCTCGAC
TGTGCCTTCTAGTTGCCAGCCATCTGTTGTTTGCCCCTCCCCCGTGCCTTCCTTGACCCTGGAAGGTGCC
ACTCCCACTGTCCTTTCCTAATAAAATGAGGAAATTGCATCGCATTGTCTGAGTAGGTGTCATTCTATTC
TGGGGGGTGGGGTGGGGCAGGACAGCAAGGGGGAGGATTGGGAAGAGAATAGCAGGCATGCTGGGGAGCG
GCCGCAGGAACCCCTAGTGATGGAGTTGGCCACTCCCTCTCTGCGCGCTCGCTCGCTCACTGAGGCCGGG
CGACCAAAGGTCGCCCGACGCCCGGGCTTTGCCCGGGCGGCCTCAGTGAGCGAGCGAGCGCGCAGCTGCC
TGCAGGGGCGCCTGATGCGGTATTTTCTCCTTACGCATCTGTGCGGTATTTCACACCGCATA
[95 nt withheld, positions 7203-7297]
T
[46 nt withheld, positions 7299-7344]
C
[141 nt withheld, positions 7346-7486]
CCTTTGACGTTGGAGTCCACGTTCTTT
[37 nt withheld, positions 7514-7550]
ACTCTATCTCGGGCTATTCTTTTGATTTATAAGGGATTTTGCCGATTTCGGTCTATTGGTTAAAAAATGA
GCTGATTTAACAAAAATTTAACGCGAATTTTAACAAAATATTAACGTTTACAATTTTATGGTGCACTCTC
AGTACAATCTGCTCTGATGCCGCATAGTTAAGCCAGCCCCGACACCCGCCAACACCCGCTGACGCGCCCT
GACGGGCTTGTCTGCTCCCGGCATCCGCTTACAGACAAGCTGTGACCGTCTCCGGGAGCTGCATGTGTCA
GAGGTTTTCACCGTCATCACCGAAACGCGCGAGACGAAAGGGCCTCGTGATACGCCTATTTTTATAGGTT
AATGTCATGATAATAATGGTTTCTTAGACGTCAGGTGGCACTTTTCGGGGAAATGTGCGCGGAACCCCTA
TTTGTTTATTTTTCTAAATACATTCAAATATGTATCCGCTCATGAGACAATAACCCTGATAAATGCTTCA
ATAATATTGAAAAAGGAAGAGTATGAGTATTCAACATTTCCGTGTCGCCCTTATTCCCTTTTTTGCGGCA
TTTTGCCTTCCTGTTTTTGCTCACCCAGAAACGCTGGTGAAAGTAAAAGATGCTGAAGATCAGTTGGGTG
CACGAGTGGGTTACATCGAACTGGATCTCAACAGCGGTAAGATCCTTGAGAGTTTTCGCCCCGAAGAACG
TTTTCCAATGATGAGCACTTTTAAAGTTCTGCTATGTGGCGCGGTATTATCCCGTATTGACGCCGGGCAA
GAGCAACTCGGTCGCCGCATACACTATTCTCAGAATGACTTGGTTGAGTACTCACCAGTCACAGAAAAGC
ATCTTACGGATGGCATGACAGTAAGAGAATTATGCAGTGCTGCCATAACCATGAGTGATAACACTGCGGC
CAACTTACTTCTGACAACGATCGGAGGACCGAAGGAGCTAACCGCTTTTTTGCACAACATGGGGGATCAT
GTAACTCGCCTTGATCGTTGGGAACCGGAGCTGAATGAAGCCATACCAAACGACGAGCGTGACACCACGA
TGCCTGTAGCAATGGCAACAACGTTGCGCAAACTATTAACTGGCGAACTACTTACTCTAGCTTCCCGGCA
ACAATTAATAGACTGGATGGAGGCGGATAAAGTTGCAGGACCACTTCTGCGCTCGGCCCTTCCGGCTGGC
TGGTTTATTGCTGATAAATCTGGAGCCGGTGAGCGTGGAAGCCGCGGTATCATTGCAGCACTGGGGCCAG
ATGGTAAGCCCTCCCGTATCGTAGTTATCTACACGACGGGGAGTCAGGCAACTATGGATGAACGAAATAG
ACAGATCGCTGAGATAGGTGCCTCACTGATTAAGCATTGGTAACTGTCAGACCAAGTTTACTCATATATA
CTTTAGATTGATTTAAAACTTCATTTTTAATTTAAAAGGATCTAGGTGAAGAT
Features (pLannotate 1.2.2; 20 found; start..end, strand, type, name):
     91..679     +  rep_origin     ori: high-copy-number ColE1/pMB1/pBR322/pUC origin of replication
    740..811     +  ncRNA          tRNA: Accession: RF00005 - tRNA
    820..896     +  intron         PDK intron (fragment): pdk; modified pyruvate orthophosphate dikinase intron from Flaveria trinervia 3.0
    987..1145    +  CDS            ccdA (fragment): CCDA_ECO57 - Also known as H, letA. Experimental evidence at protein level: Swiss-Prot protein existence level 1. Antitoxin component of a type II toxin-antitoxin (TA) system which inhibits the post-segregational killing (PSK) of plasmid-free cells, also referred to as a plasmid addiction system. Binds to and blocks the activity of CcdB; will also remove bound CcdB protein from the CcdB-GyrA complex by forming a CcdA-CcdB complex, a process termed rejuvenation. Functions as a transcriptional corepressor for the ccdAB operon, repression also requires CcdB (By similarity). From Escherichia coli
   1150..1452    +  CDS            ccdB: CCDB_ECOLI - Also known as G, letB, letD. Experimental evidence at protein level: Swiss-Prot protein existence level 1. Toxic component of a type II toxin-antitoxin (TA) system, functioning in plasmid maintainence. Responsible for the post- segregational killing (PSK) of plasmid-free cells, also referred to as a plasmid addiction system. Half-life of over 2 hours. Cell killing by CcdB is accompanied by filamentation, defects in chromosome and plasmid segregation, defects in cell division, formation of anucleate cells, decreased DNA synthesis and plasmid loss. Interferes with the activity of DN
   1506..1581    +  misc_RNA       gRNA scaffold: guide RNA scaffold for the Streptococcus pyogenes CRISPR/Cas9 system
   1678..1963    +  enhancer       CMV enhancer: human cytomegalovirus immediate early enhancer; contains an 18-bp deletion relative to the standard CMV enhancer
   1965..2242    +  promoter       chicken β-actin promoter: No description available
   2243..2470    +  intron         hybrid intron: hybrid between chicken β-actin (CBA) and minute virus of mice (MMV) introns (Gray et al., 2011)
   2608..4209    +  CDS            Cas9(N): N-terminal portion of Streptococcus pyogenes Cas9 (Zetsche et al., 2015)
   4210..6708    +  CDS            Cas9(C): C-terminal portion of Streptococcus pyogenes Cas9 (Zetsche et al., 2015)
   6709..6756    +  CDS            nucleoplasmin NLS: bipartite nuclear localization signal from nucleoplasmin
   6790..6901    +  polyA_signal   bGH poly(A) signal: bovine growth hormone polyadenylation signal
   7006..7146    +  repeat_region  AAV2 ITR: inverted terminal repeat of adeno-associated virus serotype 2 inverted
   7151..7202    -  misc_feature   bom (fragment): basis of mobility region from pBR322
   7221..7676    +  rep_origin     f1 ori (sequence partly withheld): f1 bacteriophage origin of replication; arrow indicates direction of (+) strand synthesis
   7677..7726    -  misc_feature   bom (fragment): basis of mobility region from pBR322
   7828..7863    -  CDS            rop (fragment): Rop protein, which maintains plasmids at low copy number; rop
   7958..8062    +  promoter       AmpR promoter: bla
   8063..8923    +  CDS            AmpR: β-lactamase; bla; confers resistance to ampicillin, carbenicillin, and related antibiotics
