[The description below was written by a language model from this plasmid's Addgene catalogue record and pLannotate feature annotations shown in this document.]
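Description:
FASTHDR-tRNApromo-sgRNA-espCas91_1 is an empty-backbone mammalian CRISPR expression plasmid derived from the eSpCas9(1.1) vector, designed so that a single guide RNA sequence can be dropped in by Gibson assembly while the same plasmid supplies the nuclease. It is propagated in E. coli as a high-copy plasmid through a ColE1/pUC-type origin and selected with ampicillin via the β-lactamase gene. An f1 phage origin and a single AAV2 ITR are also annotated; these appear to be remnants of the parental backbone rather than a functional AAV packaging arrangement.

The guide cassette begins with a tRNA element, which the record describes as the promoter for sgRNA expression and as allowing any sgRNA sequence to be expressed. Between the tRNA and the S. pyogenes gRNA scaffold sits a stuffer carrying a ccdA fragment and an intact ccdB toxin gene. Because CcdB poisons gyrase in ordinary strains, the uncut backbone can only be maintained in a ccdB-resistant host such as DB3.1. Replacing the stuffer with a guide sequence removes the toxin, so transformation into a ccdB-sensitive strain counterselects against parental plasmid.

Downstream, Cas9 is annotated as two contiguous N- and C-terminal segments that together form one full-length coding sequence, followed by a nucleoplasmin NLS and a bGH polyadenylation signal. The catalogue lists the promoter as CMV, but the feature table shows a CMV enhancer joined to a chicken β-actin promoter and hybrid intron, a CBh-type arrangement. The eSpCas9(1.1) identity, an enhanced-specificity variant, comes from the catalogue fields and not from the annotation. The associated publication used the system for multiplex CRISPR-Cas9 gene tagging for live-cell microscopy.
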