Addgene plasmid #167210: FASTHDR-tRNApromo-sgRNA-espCas91_1
Purpose: (Empty Backbone) Plasmid for easy cloning of a sgRNA sequence. The Plasmid contain a tRNA promoter to facilitate the expression of any sgRNA sequence and also expresses eSpCas9(1.1)
Depositing lab: Oscar Perez. Depositing organization: Temple University. Publication: Multiplex Gene Tagging with CRISPR-Cas9 for Live-Cell Microscopy and Application to Study the Role of SARS-CoV-2 Proteins in Autophagy, Mitochondrial Dynamics, and Cell Growth. Perez-Leal O, Nixon-Abell J, Barrero CA, Gordon JC, Oesterling J, Rico MC. CRISPR J. 2021 Nov 30. doi: 10.1089/crispr.2021.0041. PubMed 34847745.
Backbone
  Vector backbone: eSpCas9(1.1) (Addgene Plasmid #71814)
  Vector type: Mammalian Expression, CRISPR
  Promoter: CMV
Growth in bacteria
  Bacterial resistance: Ampicillin, 100 μg/mL
  Growth temperature: 37°C
  Growth strain: DB3.1
  Growth instructions: The empty plasmid must be maintained in E.coli DB3.1 or other ccdb resistant strain. Once the plasmid is used to insert an sgRNA sequence, the plasmid must be transformed in a strain that is sensitive to ccdb such as DH5Alpha or similar.
  Copy number: High Copy
Gene/Insert
  Cloning method: Gibson Cloning
  Sequencing primers: 5′ gcgtcgatttttgtgatgct
Terms and licenses: Academic/Nonprofit Terms; Industry Terms: Not Available to Industry
How to cite: FASTHDR-tRNApromo-sgRNA-espCas91_1 was a gift from Oscar Perez (Addgene plasmid # 167210 ; http://n2t.net/addgene:167210 ; RRID:Addgene_167210)
